>Addgene plasmid #126965 | pJUMP49-2B(sfGFP) | addgene full sequence | sequence record 252100 | Addgene NGS Result
TTAATTAAGGAGTTTTGCAGGTGCACCTGCTTTTCGCTGAATTCGCGGCCGCTTCTAGAGGGTCTCTAAT
GGGAGTGAGACGGGAGTTGACGGCTAGCTCAGTCCTAGGTACAGTGCTAGCGTACTTGTTTAACTTTAAG
AAGGAGATATACAATGGTAGCCCGTAAAGGCGAAGAGCTGTTCACTGGTGTCGTCCCTATTCTGGTGGAA
CTGGATGGTGATGTCAACGGTCATAAGTTTTCCGTGCGTGGCGAGGGTGAAGGTGACGCAACTAATGGTA
AACTGACGCTGAAGTTCATCTGTACTACTGGTAAACTGCCGGTACCTTGGCCGACTCTGGTAACGACGCT
GACTTATGGTGTTCAGTGCTTTGCTCGTTATCCGGACCATATGAAGCAGCATGACTTCTTCAAGTCCGCC
ATGCCGGAAGGCTATGTGCAGGAACGCACGATTTCCTTTAAGGATGACGGCACGTACAAAACGCGTGCGG
AAGTGAAATTTGAAGGCGATACCCTGGTAAACCGCATTGAGCTGAAAGGCATTGACTTTAAAGAAGATGG
CAATATCCTGGGCCATAAGCTGGAATACAATTTTAACAGCCACAATGTTTACATCACCGCCGATAAACAA
AAAAATGGCATTAAAGCGAATTTTAAAATTCGCCACAACGTGGAGGATGGCAGCGTGCAGCTGGCTGATC
ACTACCAGCAAAACACTCCAATCGGTGATGGTCCTGTTCTGCTGCCAGACAATCACTATCTGAGCACGCA
AAGCGTTCTGTCTAAAGATCCGAACGAGAAACGCGATCATATGGTTCTGCTGGAGTTCGTAACCGCAGCG
GGCATCACGCATGGTATGGATGAACTGTACAAAGGTTCGTAACTTCTGACTGAGTTGCACGCTCGTCTCT
CGCTAGCCTGAGACCTACTAGTAGCGGCCGCTGCAGGGAGTTGTCTTCGAAGACTTCGCTCTAGTCTTGG
ACTCCTGTTGATAGATCCAGTAATGACCTCAGAACTCCATCTGGATTTGTTCAGAACGCTCGGTTGCCGC
CGGGCGTTTTTTATTGGTGAGAATCCAGGGGTCCCCAATAATTACGATTTACGTATTTAAATGAACCTTG
ACCGAACGCAGCGGTGGTAACGGCGCAGTGGCGGTTTTCATGGCTTGTTATGACTGTTTTTTTGGGGTAC
AGTCTATGCCTCGGGCATCCAAGCAGCAAGCGCGTTACGCCGTGGGTCGATGTTTGATGTTATGGAGCAG
CAACGATGTTACGCAGCAGGGCAGTCGCCCTAAAACAAAGTTAAACATCATGAGGGAAGCGGTGATCGCC
GAAGTATCGACTCAACTATCAGAGGTAGTTGGCGTCATCGAGCGCCATCTCGAACCGACGTTGCTGGCCG
TACATTTGTACGGCTCCGCAGTGGATGGCGGCCTGAAGCCACACAGTGATATTGATTTGCTGGTTACGGT
GACCGTAAGGCTTGATGAAACAACGCGGCGAGCTTTGATCAACGACCTTTTGGAAACTTCGGCTTCCCCT
GGAGAGAGCGAGATTCTCCGCGCTGTAGAAGTCACCATTGTTGTGCACGACGACATCATTCCGTGGCGTT
ATCCAGCTAAGCGCGAACTGCAATTTGGAGAATGGCAGCGCAATGACATTCTTGCAGGTATCTTCGAGCC
AGCCACGATCGACATTGATCTGGCTATCTTGCTGACAAAAGCAAGAGAACATAGCGTTGCCTTGGTAGGT
CCAGCGGCGGAGGAACTCTTTGATCCGGTTCCTGAACAGGATCTATTTGAGGCGCTAAATGAAACCTTAA
CGCTATGGAACTCGCCGCCCGACTGGGCTGGTGATGAGCGAAATGTAGTGCTTACGTTGTCCCGCATTTG
GTACAGCGCAGTAACCGGCAAAATCGCGCCGAAGGATGTCGCTGCCGACTGGGCAATGGAGCGCCTGCCG
GCCCAGTATCAGCCCGTCATACTTGAAGCTAGACAGGCTTATCTTGGACAAGAAGAAGATCGCTTGGCCT
CGCGCGCAGATCAGTTGGAAGAATTTGTCCACTACGTGAAAGGCGAGATCACCAAGGTAGTCGGCAAATA
AGACAATTGTCCTTTTCCGCTGCATAACCCTGCTTCGGGGTCATTATAGCGATTTTTTCGGTATATCCAT
CCTTTTTCGCACGATATACAGGATTTTGCCAAAGGGTTCGTGTAGACTTTCCTTGGTGTATCCAACGGCG
TCAGCCGGGCAGGATAGGTGAAGTAGGCCCACCCGCGAGCGGGTGTTCCTTCTTCACTGTCCCTTATTCG
CACCTGGCGGTGCTCAACGGGAATCCTGCTCTGCGAGGCTGGCCGTAGGCCGGCCCCGTAGAAAAGATCA
AAGGATCTTCTTGAGATCCTTTTTTTCTGCGCGTAATCTGCTGCTTGCAAACAAAAAAACCACCGCTACC
AGCGGTGGTTTGTTTGCCGGATCAAGAGCTACCAACTCTTTTTCCGAAGGTAACTGGCTTCAGCAGAGCG
CAGATACCAAATACTGTCCTTCTAGTGTAGCCGTAGTTAGGCCACCACTTCAAGAACTCTGTAGCACCGC
CTACATACCTCGCTCTGCTAATCCTGTTACCAGTGGCTGCTGCCAGTGGCGATAAGTCGTGTCTTACCGG
GTTGGACTCAAGACGATAGTTACCGGATAAGGCGCAGCGGTCGGGCTGAACGGGGGGTTCGTGCACACAG
CCCAGCTTGGAGCGAACGACCTACACCGAACTGAGATACCTACAGCGTGAGCTATGAGAAAGCGCCACGC
TTCCCGAAGGGAGAAAGGCGGACAGGTATCCGGTAAGCGGCAGGGTCGGAACAGGAGAGCGCACGAGGGA
GCTTCCAGGGGGAAACGCCTGGTATCTTTATAGTCCTGTCGGGTTTCGCCACCTCTGACTTGAGCGTCGA
TTTTTGTGATGCTCGTCAGGGGGGCGGAGCCTATGGAAAAACGCCAGCAACGCGGCCTTTTTACGGTTCC
TGGCCTTTTGCTGGCCTTTTGCTCACATGTTCTTTCCTGCGTTATCCCCTGATTCTGTGGATAACCGTAT
TACCGCCTTTGAGTGAGCTGATACCGCTCGCCGCAGCCGAACGACCGAGCGCAGCGAGTCAGTGAGCGAG
GAAGCGGAAGAGCGCCTGATGCGGTATTTTCTCCTTACGCATCTGTGCGGTATTTCACACCGCATATGGT
GCACTCTCAGTACAATCTGCTCTGATGCCGCATAGTTAAGCCAGTATACACTCCGCTATCGCTACGTGAC
TGGGTCATGGCTGCGCCCCGACACCCGCCAACACCCGCTGACGCGCCCTGACGGGCTTGTCTGCTCCCGG
CATCCGCTTACAGACAAGCTGTGACAGTCTCCGGGAGCTGCATGTGTCAGAGGTTTTCACCGTCATCACC
GAAACGCGCGAGGCAGCTGCGGTAAAGCTCATCAGCGTGGTCGTGCAGCGATTCACAGATGTCTGCCTGT
TCATCCGCGTCCAGCTCGTTGAGTTTCTCCAGAAGCGTTAATGTCTGGCTTCTGATAAAGCGGGCCATGT
TAAGGGCGGTTTTTTCCTGTTTGGTCACTGATGCCTCCGTGTAAGGGGGATTTCTGTTCATGGGGGTAAT
GATACCGATGAAACGAGAGAGGATGCTCACGATACGGGTTACTGATGATGAACATGCCCGGTTACTGGAA
CGTTGTGAGGGTAAACAACTGGCGGTATGGATGCGGCGGGGGCGCGCCCAGCTGTCTAGGGCGGCGGATT
TGTCCTACTCAGGAGAGCGTTCACCGACAAACAACAGATAAAACGAAAGGCCCAGTCTTTCGACTGAGCC
TTTCGTTTTATTTGATGCCT
Features (pLannotate 1.2.2; 14 found; start..end, strand, type, name):
     39..60      +  misc_feature   BioBrick prefix: BioBrick prefix for parts that do not start with "ATG"
     87..111     +  promoter       J23119(SpeI) promoter (fragment): bacterial promoter (Registry of Standard Biological Parts BBa J23119) modified to end with an SpeI site
    126..146     +  RBS            RBS: efficient ribosome binding site from bacteriophage T7 gene 10 (Olins and Rangwala, 1989)
    163..873     +  CDS            superfolder GFP: GFP variant that folds robustly even when fused to poorly folded proteins (Pédelacq et al., 2006)
    926..946     +  misc_feature   BioBrick suffix: universal suffix for all parts
    980..1074    +  terminator     lambda t0 terminator: transcription terminator from phage lambda
   1247..1303    +  CDS            GmR (fragment): gentamycin acetyltransferase; aacC1; confers resistance to gentamycin
   1310..2098    +  CDS            aadA: S3AD_ECOLX - Experimental evidence at protein level: Swiss-Prot protein existence level 1. Mediates bacterial resistance to the antibiotics streptomycin and spectinomycin. From Escherichia coli.
   2247..2355    +  oriT           oriT: incP origin of transfer
   2391..2979    +  rep_origin     ori: high-copy-number ColE1/pMB1/pBR322/pUC origin of replication
   3165..3305    -  misc_feature   bom: basis of mobility region from pBR322
   3407..3598    -  CDS            rop: Rop protein, which maintains plasmids at low copy number; rop
   3639..3749    +  CDS            mbeC (fragment): MBEC_ECOLX - Experimental evidence at protein level: Swiss-Prot protein existence level 1. Required for efficient mobilization of ColE1 plasmid and is thus essential to promote the specific transfer of the plasmid during conjugation. Probably functions by inducing DNA bending, helping the MbeA relaxase to melt the DNA around the nic site and cleave the phosphodiester bond. Binds specifically double-stranded DNA (dsDNA) containing the ColE1 oriT but does not recognize the inverted repeat (IR). From Escherichia coli.
   3778..3864    -  terminator     rrnB T1 terminator: Escherichia coli rrnB; transcription terminator T1 from the E. coli rrnB gene
