[The description below was written by a language model from this plasmid's Addgene catalogue record and pLannotate feature annotations shown in this document.]
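Description:
pJUMP49-2B(sfGFP) is an empty Level 2 cloning backbone from the Joint Universal Modular Plasmids (JUMP) platform, a set of bacterial synthetic-biology vectors derived from the SEVA plasmid architecture. The 3,870 nt plasmid replicates from a pBR322-type (ColE1/pMB1 family) origin accompanied by the rop gene and the pBR322 bom region. Rop restrains copy number, and the record accordingly describes the origin as medium copy in the purpose line and low copy in the growth fields. Selection is by spectinomycin through the aadA adenylyltransferase gene, which also confers streptomycin resistance. A short fragment annotated as gentamicin acetyltransferase lies just upstream of aadA and appears to be a remnant rather than a functional marker. An incP oriT is present, which would in principle allow conjugative mobilisation when transfer functions are supplied in trans, and a small mbeC fragment is carried over with the origin region.

No gene of interest is inserted. The cloning site is instead occupied by a superfolder GFP reporter cassette, consisting of a constitutive J23119-type promoter (detected as a fragment), the phage T7 gene 10 ribosome binding site and the sfGFP coding sequence. This cassette is bracketed by BioBrick prefix and suffix sequences. The lambda t0 and rrnB T1 terminators flank the cargo region and insulate it from transcription in the rest of the backbone. As a cloning reporter, sfGFP is presumably displaced when assembled parts are inserted, so that colonies retaining the parental vector fluoresce and correct assemblies do not. The record does not state which restriction enzymes or overhangs define the Level 2 assembly junctions, nor what the "2B" designation specifies.
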