Addgene plasmid #126965: pJUMP49-2B(sfGFP)
Purpose: (Empty Backbone) Level 2 vector. OriV 9 (pBBR322/ROP; medium copy number); sfGFP cloning reporter.
Depositing lab: Chris French. Depositing organization: University of Edinburgh. Publication: Joint universal modular plasmids (JUMP): a flexible vector platform for synthetic biology. Valenzuela-Ortega M, French C. Synth Biol (Oxf). 2021 Feb 2;6(1):ysab003. doi: 10.1093/synbio/ysab003. eCollection 2021. PubMed 33623824.
Backbone
  Vector backbone: pJUMP49-2B
  Backbone manufacturer: Backbone derived from SEVA.
  Vector type: Bacterial Expression, Synthetic Biology
Growth in bacteria
  Bacterial resistance: Spectinomycin, 50 μg/mL
  Growth temperature: 37°C
  Growth strain: JM109
  Copy number: Low Copy
Gene/Insert
  Gene/Insert name: None
  Mutation: None
Terms and licenses: Academic/Nonprofit Terms; Industry Terms: Not Available to Industry
Depositor comments: Please visit https://www.biorxiv.org/content/10.1101/799585v1 for bioRxiv preprint.
How to cite: pJUMP49-2B(sfGFP) was a gift from Chris French (Addgene plasmid # 126965 ; http://n2t.net/addgene:126965 ; RRID:Addgene_126965)
